Addgene plasmid #58451: pUAST YFP Rab8 DN
Purpose: expression of drosophila YFP Rab8 dominant negative mutant
Depositing lab: Matthew Scott. Depositing organization: Stanford University. Publication: Thirty-one flavors of Drosophila rab proteins. Zhang J, Schulze KL, Hiesinger PR, Suyama K, Wang S, Fish M, Acar M, Hoskins RA, Bellen HJ, Scott MP. Genetics. 2007 Jun;176(2):1307-22. Epub 2007 Apr 3. 10.1534/genetics.106.066761 PubMed 17409086.
Backbone
  Vector backbone: pUAST
  Vector type: Insect Expression
Growth in bacteria
  Bacterial resistance: Ampicillin, 100 μg/mL
  Growth temperature: 37°C
  Growth strain: DH5alpha
  Copy number: Unknown
Gene/Insert
  Gene/Insert name: Rab8
  Species: D. melanogaster (fly)
  Mutation: T22N (dominant negative)
  Entrez Gene: Rab8 (a.k.a. Dmel_CG8287, AAF49101, CG8287, DRAB8, DRab8, Dm Rab8, DmRab8, Dmel\CG8287, O18338, Rab-r8, dm-Rab8, l(3)76BDu, rab8)
  Promoter: GAL4
  Tag / fusion protein: YFP (N terminal on backbone)
  Cloning method: Gateway Cloning
  Sequencing primers: 5′ EGFP-C; 3′ SV40pA-R
Terms and licenses: Academic/Nonprofit Terms; Industry Terms: Not Available to Industry
How to cite: pUAST YFP Rab8 DN was a gift from Matthew Scott (Addgene plasmid # 58451 ; http://n2t.net/addgene:58451 ; RRID:Addgene_58451)
