[The description below was written by a language model from this plasmid's Addgene catalogue record.]
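Description:
pUAST YFP Rab8 DN is an insect expression plasmid built on the pUAST backbone, the standard Drosophila vector for GAL4/UAS-controlled transgene expression. It is propagated in E. coli under ampicillin selection; the record lists the copy number as unknown and provides no feature table, so the origin of replication and other backbone elements are not documented here. In general, pUAST-type vectors place the insert downstream of GAL4-responsive upstream activating sequences. The record's promoter entry of "GAL4" fits this arrangement, and a 3′ sequencing primer directed at an SV40 polyadenylation region suggests that terminator lies downstream of the insert.

The payload is the Drosophila melanogaster Rab8 coding sequence (CG8287) carrying a T22N substitution, annotated as a dominant negative mutation. Substitutions of this type in Rab GTPases are generally understood to bias the protein toward the inactive, GDP-bound state, so that it interferes with the function of the endogenous protein. Rab8 is fused at its N terminus to YFP, which is supplied by the backbone, and the insert was introduced by Gateway recombination cloning. The fluorescent tag lets the mutant protein be seen in cells and tissues.

Because expression depends on GAL4, the YFP-Rab8 T22N fusion is produced only where a GAL4 driver is active, allowing tissue- or stage-specific expression. According to the record, the plasmid's purpose is expression of the YFP-tagged Rab8 dominant negative mutant. It comes from a study covering the Drosophila Rab protein family, which suggests it is one of a broader set of Rab constructs for studying membrane trafficking.
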