>Addgene plasmid #58451 | pUAST YFP Rab8 DN | addgene partial sequence | sequence record 91858 | SV40pA-R 5'-GAAATTTGTGATGCTATTGC-3'
GTTAACAACAACAATTGCATTCATTTTATGTTTCAGGTTCAGGGGGAGGTGTGGGAGGTTTTTTAAAGCA
AGTAAAACCTCTACAAATGTGGTATGGCTGATTATGATCTCTAGTCAAGGCACTATACATCAAATATTTT
TCCATAATTTTCTTGTATAGCAGTGCAGCTTTTTCCTTTGTGGTGTAAATAGCAAAGCAAGCAAGAGTTC
TATTACTAAACACAGCATGACTCAAAAAACTTAGCAATTCTGAAGGAAAGTCCTTGGGGTCTTCTACCTT
TCTCTTCTTTTTTGGAGGAGTAGAATGTTGAGAGTCAGCAGTAGCCTCATCATCACTAGATGGCATTTCT
TCTGAGCAAAACAGGTTTTCCTCATTAAAGGCATTCCACCACTGCTCCCATTCATCAGTTCCATAGGTTG
GAATCTAAAATACACAAACAATTAGAATCAGTAGTTTAACACATTATACACTTAAAAATTTTATATTTAC
CTTAGAGCTTTAAATCTCTGTAGGTAGTTTGTCCAATTATGTCACACCACAGAAGTAAGGTTCCTTCACA
AAGATCCTCTAGAGGATCATCAACCACTTTGTACAAGAAAGCTGGGTTTCAAAGCAGACTGCACCTGGAC
AACCAACTGTCCTTCGTCCGACTGTCCATCGGTTTCAGCTGATGGCCGCCCTTGGGTGGGTTGTT
