>Addgene plasmid #58451 | pUAST YFP Rab8 DN | addgene partial sequence | sequence record 92085 | EGFP-C 5'-CATGGTCCTGCTGGAGTTCGTG-3'
GGACTCAGATCTCGAGCTCAAGCTTCGAATTCTGCAGTCGACGGTACCGCGGGCCCGGGATCATCAACAA
GTTTGTACAAAAAAGCAGGCTTAATGGCCAAAACCTACGACTATCTGTTCAAACTGCTCCTGATCGGTGA
CTCCGGAGTGGGCAAGAACTGCATCCTCTTCCGATTCTCTGAGGACGCCTTCAACACAACGTTTATATCC
ACAATAGGTATCGATTTTAAAATTAGAACAATTGAATTAGATAACAAGAAGATTAAGCTGCAGATATGGG
ACACTGCCGGCCAGGAGCGTTTTCGCACAATCACCACGGCCTATTACAGAGGTGCCATGGGCATCATGCT
GGTATATGACATAACCCAGGAAAAGTCCTTCGAGAACATCAAAAACTGGATCAGGAATATCGAGGAAAAT
GCGTCCGCCGATGTCGAGAAAATGCTGCTGGGAAACAAGTGCGAATTGACCGATAAGCGACAGGTTTCAA
AAGAGCGCGGCGAACAATTGGCCATCGAGTATGGCATCAAGTTCATGGAGACCTCCGCGAAGGCCAGCAT
TAACGTGGAAGAAGCCTTCCTCACCCTAGCCAGTGATATCAAAGCGAAAACGGAAAAGCGAATGGAGGCG
AACAACCCACCCAAGGGCGGCCATCAGCTGAAACCGATGGACAGTCGGACGAAGGACAGTTGGTTGTCCA
GGTGCAGTCTGCTTTGAAACCCAGCTTTCTTGTACAAAGTGGTTGATGATCCTCTAGAGGATCTTTGTGA
AGGAA
